Addgene plasmid #181834: pcDNA3-Lyn-dInPAkt
Purpose: Genetically encoded single-color sensor for monitoring plasma membrane PI(3,4,5)P2 dynamics in living cells. Based on dimerization-dependent red fluorescent protein (ddRFP).
Depositing lab: Jin Zhang. Publication: Fluorescent Biosensors for Multiplexed Imaging of Phosphoinositide Dynamics. Hertel F, Li S, Chen M, Pott L, Mehta S, Zhang J. ACS Chem Biol. 2020 Jan 17;15(1):33-38. doi: 10.1021/acschembio.9b00691. Epub 2020 Jan 6. PubMed 31855412.
Backbone
  Vector backbone: pcDNA3
  Backbone manufacturer: Invitrogen
  Backbone size w/o insert (bp): 5415
  Total vector size (bp): 7422
  Vector type: Mammalian Expression
  Selectable markers: Neomycin (select with G418)
Growth in bacteria
  Bacterial resistance: Ampicillin, 100 μg/mL
  Growth temperature: 37°C
  Growth strain: DH5alpha
  Copy number: High Copy
Gene/Insert
  Gene/Insert name: Lyn-dInPAkt (alt name: Lyn-RFP_A-PH(Akt)-pseudoligand-FP_B)
  Insert size (bp): 2007
  Promoter: CMV
  Tag / fusion protein: ddRFP-A (N terminal on insert); ddFP-B (C terminal on insert); N-terminal targeting sequence from Lyn kinase (N terminal on insert)
  Cloning method: Restriction Enzyme; 5′ cloning site HindIII (not destroyed); 3′ cloning site EcoRI (not destroyed)
  Sequencing primers: 5′ CMV forward; 3′ BGH reverse
Terms and licenses: Academic/Nonprofit Terms; Industry Terms: Not Available to Industry
How to cite: pcDNA3-Lyn-dInPAkt was a gift from Jin Zhang (Addgene plasmid # 181834 ; http://n2t.net/addgene:181834 ; RRID:Addgene_181834)
