[The description below was written by a language model from this plasmid's Addgene catalogue record and pLannotate feature annotations shown in this document.]
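Description:
pcDNA3-Lyn-dInPAkt is a mammalian expression plasmid built on the Invitrogen pcDNA3 backbone (about 7.4 kb in total) that encodes a genetically encoded, single-color fluorescent biosensor for phosphoinositide dynamics at the plasma membrane of living cells. It is propagated in E. coli as a high-copy plasmid through its ColE1/pUC-type origin and selected with ampicillin via the β-lactamase gene. An SV40 promoter-driven neomycin phosphotransferase cassette with an SV40 poly(A) signal allows G418 selection of transfected mammalian cells. An f1 origin and flanking T7 and SP6 promoters are standard backbone elements.

The roughly 2 kb insert, cloned between HindIII and EcoRI, is transcribed from the CMV enhancer/promoter and terminated by the bGH polyadenylation signal. It encodes one fusion protein: an N-terminal targeting sequence from Lyn kinase that anchors the sensor at the plasma membrane, the ddRFP-A copy of dimerization-dependent red fluorescent protein, the pleckstrin homology domain of Akt, a pseudoligand segment, and the ddFP-B partner at the C terminus. The automated annotation labels the two fluorescent protein halves as dTomato and dimer2, reflecting their DsRed-family ancestry, and matches the PH region to rat Akt1; a short mNeonGreen hit at the end of the coding region is likely a spurious fragment match.

The design implies that lipid binding to the PH domain competes with the intramolecular pseudoligand, changing the association of the A and B copies and thus red fluorescence intensity. Because it occupies only one color channel, the sensor suits multiplexed imaging alongside other biosensors. The record writes the target lipid as "PI(3,4,5)P2", which is not a standard lipid name, so the precise species is not clear from the entry.
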