Features (pLannotate 1.2.2; 24 found; start..end, strand, type, name):
     28..80      -  misc_feature   bom (fragment): basis of mobility region from pBR322
    235..614     +  enhancer       CMV enhancer: human cytomegalovirus immediate early enhancer
    615..818     +  promoter       CMV promoter: human cytomegalovirus (CMV) immediate early promoter
    814..847     +  LTR            5' LTR (truncated) (fragment): truncated 5' long terminal repeat (LTR) from HIV-1
    863..881     +  promoter       T7 promoter: promoter for bacteriophage T7 RNA polymerase
    952..1623    +  CDS            dTomato: dimeric variant of DsRed fluorescent protein (Shaner et al., 2004) mammalian codon-optimized
   1648..2142    +  CDS            Akt1 (fragment): AKT1_RAT - Experimental evidence at protein level: Swiss-Prot protein existence level 1. AKT1 is one of 3 closely related serine/threonine-protein kinases (AKT1, AKT2 and AKT3) called the AKT kinase, and which regulate many processes including metabolism, proliferation, cell survival, growth and angiogenesis (PubMed:11882383, PubMed:21620960, PubMed:21432781). This is mediated through serine and/or threonine phosphorylation of a range of downstream substrates (PubMed:11882383, PubMed:21620960, PubMed:21432781). Over 100 substrate candidates have been reported so far, but for most of them, no i
   2212..2889    +  CDS            dimer2: dimer2 is a basic (constitutively fluorescent) orange fluorescent protein published in 2002, derived from Discosoma sp.. It has low acid sensitivity.
   2888..2913    +  CDS            mNeonGreen (fragment): bright monomeric yellow-green fluorescent protein derived from LanYFP (Shaner et al., 2013)
   2974..2992    -  promoter       SP6 promoter: promoter for bacteriophage SP6 RNA polymerase
   3018..3242    +  polyA_signal   bGH poly(A) signal: bovine growth hormone polyadenylation signal
   3246..3267    +  promoter       SV40 promoter (fragment): SV40 enhancer and early promoter
   3288..3716    +  rep_origin     f1 ori (sequence partly withheld): f1 bacteriophage origin of replication; arrow indicates direction of (+) strand synthesis
   3730..4059    +  promoter       SV40 promoter: SV40 enhancer and early promoter
   4126..4917    +  CDS            neo: KKA2_KLEPN - Also known as kan, nptII. Experimental evidence at protein level: Swiss-Prot protein existence level 1. Resistance to kanamycin, neomycin, paromomycin, ribostamycin, butirosin and gentamicin B. From Klebsiella pneumoniae.
   4941..5099    +  CDS            ble (fragment): BLE_KLEPN - Experimental evidence at protein level: Swiss-Prot protein existence level 1. Binding protein with a strong affinity to the bleomycin family of antibiotics. Binds to CL990; an antimitotic-antibiotic compound. From Klebsiella pneumoniae.
   5094..5215    +  polyA_signal   SV40 poly(A) signal: SV40 polyadenylation signal
   5288..5304    -  protein_bind   lac operator: The lac repressor binds to the lac operator to inhibit transcription in E. coli. This inhibition can be relieved by adding lactose or isopropyl-β-D-thiogalactopyranoside (IPTG). lac repressor encoded by lacI
   5312..5342    -  promoter       lac promoter: promoter for the E. coli lac operon
   5357..5378    -  protein_bind   CAP binding site: CAP binding activates transcription in the presence of cAMP. E. coli catabolite activator protein
   5391..5483    -  CDS            lacI (fragment): lac repressor; lacI; The lac repressor binds to the lac operator to inhibit transcription in E. coli. This inhibition can be relieved by adding lactose or isopropyl-β-D-thiogalactopyranoside (IPTG).
   5666..6254    -  rep_origin     ori: high-copy-number ColE1/pMB1/pBR322/pUC origin of replication
   6425..7285    -  CDS            AmpR: β-lactamase; bla; confers resistance to ampicillin, carbenicillin, and related antibiotics
   7286..7390    -  promoter       AmpR promoter: bla
>Addgene plasmid #181834 | pcDNA3-Lyn-dInPAkt | addgene full sequence | sequence record 364316 | Addgene NGS Result
GACGGATCGGGAGATCTCCCGATCCCCTATGGTGCACTCTCAGTACAATCTGCTCTGATGCCGCATAGTT
AAGCCAGTATCTGCTCCCTGCTTGTGTGTTGGAGGTCGCTGAGTAGTGCGCGAGCAAAATTTAAGCTACA
ACAAGGCAAGGCTTGACCGACAATTGCATGAAGAATCTGCTTAGGGTTAGGCGTTTTGCGCTGCTTCGCG
ATGTACGGGCCAGATATACGCGTTGACATTGATTATTGACTAGTTATTAATAGTAATCAATTACGGGGTC
ATTAGTTCATAGCCCATATATGGAGTTCCGCGTTACATAACTTACGGTAAATGGCCCGCCTGGCTGACCG
CCCAACGACCCCCGCCCATTGACGTCAATAATGACGTATGTTCCCATAGTAACGCCAATAGGGACTTTCC
ATTGACGTCAATGGGTGGAGTATTTACGGTAAACTGCCCACTTGGCAGTACATCAAGTGTATCATATGCC
AAGTACGCCCCCTATTGACGTCAATGACGGTAAATGGCCCGCCTGGCATTATGCCCAGTACATGACCTTA
TGGGACTTTCCTACTTGGCAGTACATCTACGTATTAGTCATCGCTATTACCATGGTGATGCGGTTTTGGC
AGTACATCAATGGGCGTGGATAGCGGTTTGACTCACGGGGATTTCCAAGTCTCCACCCCATTGACGTCAA
TGGGAGTTTGTTTTGGCACCAAAATCAACGGGACTTTCCAAAATGTCGTAACAACTCCGCCCCATTGACG
CAAATGGGCGGTAGGCGTGTACGGTGGGAGGTCTATATAAGCAGAGCTCTCTGGCTAACTAGAGAACCCA
CTGCTTACTGGCTTATCGAAATTAATACGACTCACTATAGGGAGACCCAAGCTTGCGGCCGCCACCATGG
GCTGCATCAAGAGCAAGCGCAAGGACAAGGATCCGGCCACCATGGTGAGCAAGAGCGAGGAGGTCATCAA
AGAGTTCATGCGCTTCAAGGTGCGCTTGGAGGGCTCCATGAACGGCCACGAGTTCGAGATCGAGGGCGAG
GGCGAGGGCCGCCCCTACGAGGGCACCCAGACCGCCAAGCTGAAGGTGACCAAGGGCGGCCCCCTGCCCT
TCGCCTGGGACATCCTGTCCCCCCAGATCATGTACGGCTCCAAGGCGTACGTGAAGCACCCCGCCGACGT
CCCCGATTACATGAAGCTGTCCTTCCCCGAGGGCTTCAAGTGGGAGCGCGTGATGCACTTCGAGGACGGC
GGTCTGGTGACCGTGACTCAGGACACCTCCCTGCAGGACGGCACGCTGATCTACAAGGTGAAGATGCGCG
GCACCAACTTCCCCCCCGACGGCCCCGTAATGCAGAAGAAGACCTTGGGCTGGGATTATGCCACCGAGCG
CCTGTACCCCGAAGACGGCGTGCTGAAGGGCGAGCTTCTGGGGCGCCTGAAGCTGAAGGACGGCGGCCTC
AACCTGGTGGAGTTCAAGACCATCTACATGGCCAAGAAGCCCGTGCAACTGCCCGGCTACTACTTCGTGG
ACACCAAGCTGGGCATCACCTCCCACAACGAGGACTACACCATCGTGGAACAGTACGAGCGCTCCGAGGG
CCGCCACCACCTGGGGCATGGCACCGGCAGCGCATGCATGAACGACGTAGCCATTGTGAAGGAGGGCTGG
CTGCACAAACGAGGGGAATATATTAAAACCTGGCGGCCACGCTACTTCCTCCTCAAGAATGATGGCACCT
TTATTGGCTACAAGGAACGGCCTCAGGATGTGGAGCAGCGCGAGTCCCCACTCAACAACTTCTCAGTGGC
ACAATGTCAGCTGATGAAGACAGAGCGGCCGAGGCCCAACACCTTCATCATCCGCTGCCTGCAGTGGACC
ACGGTCATTGAGCGCACCTTCCATGTGGAAACGCCTGAGGAGCGGGAAGAGTGGACCACCGCCATTCAGA
CTGTGGCTGATGGACTCAAACGGCAGGAGGAGGAGACGATGGACTTCCGGTCAGGTTCACCCAGTGACAA
CTCAGGTGCTGAGGAGATGGAGGTGGCCCTGGCCAAGCCCAAGCACCGTGTGACCATGAACGAGTTTGAG
TACCTGAAGCTACTGGGCAAGGGCACCTTTGGGAAGGTGGTCGACGGCGGTAGCGTGGCAGAAGAGGAAG
ATGACGAGGAAGAGGACGAGGACGATGGCGGCAGCGAGCTCGCCTCCTCCGAGGACAACAACATGGCCAC
CATCAAAGAGTTCATGCGCTTCAAGGTGCGCATGGAGGGCTCCATGAACGGCCACGAGTTCGAGATCGAG
GGCGAGGGCGAGGGCCGCCCCTACGAGGGCACCCAGACCGCCAAGCTGAAGGTGACCAAGGGCGGCCCCC
TGCCCTTCGCCTGGGACATCCTGTCCCCCCAGTTCATGTACGGCTCCGAGGCGTACGTGAGGCACCCCGC
CGACATCCCCGATTACAAGAAGCTGCCCTTCCCCGAGGGCTTCAAGTGGGAGCGCGTGATGAACTTCGAA
GACGGCGGTCTGGTGACCGTTACCCAGGACTCCTCCCTGCAGGACGGCACGCTGATCTGCAAGGTGAAGA
TGCGCGGCACCAACTTCCCCCCCGACGGCCCCGTAATGCAGAAGAAGACCATGGGCTGGGAGGCCTCCAC
CGAGATGCTGTACCCCGAAGACGGCGTGCTGAAGGGCCATAGCTATCAGGCCCTGAAGCTGAAGGACGGC
GGCCACTACCTGGTGGAGTTCGAGACCATCTACATGGCCAAGAAGCCCGTGCAACTGCCCGGCGATTACT
GTGTGGACACCAAGCTGGACATCACCTCCCACAACGAGGACTACACCATCGTGGAACAGTACGGGCGCTC
CGAGGGCCGCCACCGTCTGGGCATGGACGAGCGGTACAAGTAAGAATTCTGCAGATATCCATCACACTGG
CGGCCGCTCGAGCATGCATCTAGAGGGCCCTATTCTATAGTGTCACCTAAATGCTAGAGCTCGCTGATCA
GCCTCGACTGTGCCTTCTAGTTGCCAGCCATCTGTTGTTTGCCCCTCCCCCGTGCCTTCCTTGACCCTGG
AAGGTGCCACTCCCACTGTCCTTTCCTAATAAAATGAGGAAATTGCATCGCATTGTCTGAGTAGGTGTCA
TTCTATTCTGGGGGGTGGGGTGGGGCAGGACAGCAAGGGGGAGGATTGGGAAGACAATAGCAGGCATGCT
GGGGATGCGGTGGGCTCTATGGCTTCTGAGGCGGAAAGAACCAGCTGGGGCTCTAGGGGGTATCCCC
[124 nt withheld, positions 3288-3411]
C
[91 nt withheld, positions 3413-3503]
A
[49 nt withheld, positions 3505-3553]
CCTTTGACGTTGGAGTCCACGTTCTTT
[37 nt withheld, positions 3581-3617]
ACCCTATCTCGGTCTATTCTTTTGATTTATAAGGGATTTTGCCGATTTCGGCCTATTGGTTAAAAAATGA
GCTGATTTAACAAAAATTTAACGCGAATTAATTCTGTGGAATGTGTGTCAGTTAGGGTGTGGAAAGTCCC
CAGGCTCCCCAGCAGGCAGAAGTATGCAAAGCATGCATCTCAATTAGTCAGCAACCAGGTGTGGAAAGTC
CCCAGGCTCCCCAGCAGGCAGAAGTATGCAAAGCATGCATCTCAATTAGTCAGCAACCATAGTCCCGCCC
CTAACTCCGCCCATCCCGCCCCTAACTCCGCCCAGTTCCGCCCATTCTCCGCCCCATGGCTGACTAATTT
TTTTTATTTATGCAGAGGCCGAGGCCGCCTCTGCCTCTGAGCTATTCCAGAAGTAGTGAGGAGGCTTTTT
TGGAGGCCTAGGCTTTTGCAAAAAGCTCCCGGGAGCTTGTATATCCATTTTCGGATCTGATCAAGAGACA
GGATGAGGATCGTTTCGCATGATTGAACAAGATGGATTGCACGCAGGTTCTCCGGCCGCTTGGGTGGAGA
GGCTATTCGGCTATGACTGGGCACAACAGACAATCGGCTGCTCTGATGCCGCCGTGTTCCGGCTGTCAGC
GCAGGGGCGCCCGGTTCTTTTTGTCAAGACCGACCTGTCCGGTGCCCTGAATGAACTGCAGGACGAGGCA
GCGCGGCTATCGTGGCTGGCCACGACGGGCGTTCCTTGCGCAGCTGTGCTCGACGTTGTCACTGAAGCGG
GAAGGGACTGGCTGCTATTGGGCGAAGTGCCGGGGCAGGATCTCCTGTCATCTCACCTTGCTCCTGCCGA
GAAAGTATCCATCATGGCTGATGCAATGCGGCGGCTGCATACGCTTGATCCGGCTACCTGCCCATTCGAC
CACCAAGCGAAACATCGCATCGAGCGAGCACGTACTCGGATGGAAGCCGGTCTTGTCGATCAGGATGATC
TGGACGAAGAGCATCAGGGGCTCGCGCCAGCCGAACTGTTCGCCAGGCTCAAGGCGCGCATGCCCGACGG
CGAGGATCTCGTCGTGACCCATGGCGATGCCTGCTTGCCGAATATCATGGTGGAAAATGGCCGCTTTTCT
GGATTCATCGACTGTGGCCGGCTGGGTGTGGCGGACCGCTATCAGGACATAGCGTTGGCTACCCGTGATA
TTGCTGAAGAGCTTGGCGGCGAATGGGCTGACCGCTTCCTCGTGCTTTACGGTATCGCCGCTCCCGATTC
GCAGCGCATCGCCTTCTATCGCCTTCTTGACGAGTTCTTCTGAGCGGGACTCTGGGGTTCGAAATGACCG
ACCAAGCGACGCCCAACCTGCCATCACGAGATTTCGATTCCACCGCCGCCTTCTATGAAAGGTTGGGCTT
CGGAATCGTTTTCCGGGACGCCGGCTGGATGATCCTCCAGCGCGGGGATCTCATGCTGGAGTTCTTCGCC
CACCCCAACTTGTTTATTGCAGCTTATAATGGTTACAAATAAAGCAATAGCATCACAAATTTCACAAATA
AAGCATTTTTTTCACTGCATTCTAGTTGTGGTTTGTCCAAACTCATCAATGTATCTTATCATGTCTGTAT
ACCGTCGACCTCTAGCTAGAGCTTGGCGTAATCATGGTCATAGCTGTTTCCTGTGTGAAATTGTTATCCG
CTCACAATTCCACACAACATACGAGCCGGAAGCATAAAGTGTAAAGCCTGGGGTGCCTAATGAGTGAGCT
AACTCACATTAATTGCGTTGCGCTCACTGCCCGCTTTCCAGTCGGGAAACCTGTCGTGCCAGCTGCATTA
ATGAATCGGCCAACGCGCGGGGAGAGGCGGTTTGCGTATTGGGCGCTCTTCCGCTTCCTCGCTCACTGAC
TCGCTGCGCTCGGTCGTTCGGCTGCGGCGAGCGGTATCAGCTCACTCAAAGGCGGTAATACGGTTATCCA
CAGAATCAGGGGATAACGCAGGAAAGAACATGTGAGCAAAAGGCCAGCAAAAGGCCAGGAACCGTAAAAA
GGCCGCGTTGCTGGCGTTTTTCCATAGGCTCCGCCCCCCTGACGAGCATCACAAAAATCGACGCTCAAGT
CAGAGGTGGCGAAACCCGACAGGACTATAAAGATACCAGGCGTTTCCCCCTGGAAGCTCCCTCGTGCGCT
CTCCTGTTCCGACCCTGCCGCTTACCGGATACCTGTCCGCCTTTCTCCCTTCGGGAAGCGTGGCGCTTTC
TCATAGCTCACGCTGTAGGTATCTCAGTTCGGTGTAGGTCGTTCGCTCCAAGCTGGGCTGTGTGCACGAA
CCCCCCGTTCAGCCCGACCGCTGCGCCTTATCCGGTAACTATCGTCTTGAGTCCAACCCGGTAAGACACG
ACTTATCGCCACTGGCAGCAGCCACTGGTAACAGGATTAGCAGAGCGAGGTATGTAGGCGGTGCTACAGA
GTTCTTGAAGTGGTGGCCTAACTACGGCTACACTAGAAGAACAGTATTTGGTATCTGCGCTCTGCTGAAG
CCAGTTACCTTCGGAAAAAGAGTTGGTAGCTCTTGATCCGGCAAACAAACCACCGCTGGTAGCGGTGGTT
TTTTTGTTTGCAAGCAGCAGATTACGCGCAGAAAAAAAGGATCTCAAGAAGATCCTTTGATCTTTTCTAC
GGGGTCTGACGCTCAGTGGAACGAAAACTCACGTTAAGGGATTTTGGTCATGAGATTATCAAAAAGGATC
TTCACCTAGATCCTTTTAAATTAAAAATGAAGTTTTAAATCAATCTAAAGTATATATGAGTAAACTTGGT
CTGACAGTTACCAATGCTTAATCAGTGAGGCACCTATCTCAGCGATCTGTCTATTTCGTTCATCCATAGT
TGCCTGACTCCCCGTCGTGTAGATAACTACGATACGGGAGGGCTTACCATCTGGCCCCAGTGCTGCAATG
ATACCGCGAGACCCACGCTCACCGGCTCCAGATTTATCAGCAATAAACCAGCCAGCCGGAAGGGCCGAGC
GCAGAAGTGGTCCTGCAACTTTATCCGCCTCCATCCAGTCTATTAATTGTTGCCGGGAAGCTAGAGTAAG
TAGTTCGCCAGTTAATAGTTTGCGCAACGTTGTTGCCATTGCTACAGGCATCGTGGTGTCACGCTCGTCG
TTTGGTATGGCTTCATTCAGCTCCGGTTCCCAACGATCAAGGCGAGTTACATGATCCCCCATGTTGTGCA
AAAAAGCGGTTAGCTCCTTCGGTCCTCCGATCGTTGTCAGAAGTAAGTTGGCCGCAGTGTTATCACTCAT
GGTTATGGCAGCACTGCATAATTCTCTTACTGTCATGCCATCCGTAAGATGCTTTTCTGTGACTGGTGAG
TACTCAACCAAGTCATTCTGAGAATAGTGTATGCGGCGACCGAGTTGCTCTTGCCCGGCGTCAATACGGG
ATAATACCGCGCCACATAGCAGAACTTTAAAAGTGCTCATCATTGGAAAACGTTCTTCGGGGCGAAAACT
CTCAAGGATCTTACCGCTGTTGAGATCCAGTTCGATGTAACCCACTCGTGCACCCAACTGATCTTCAGCA
TCTTTTACTTTCACCAGCGTTTCTGGGTGAGCAAAAACAGGAAGGCAAAATGCCGCAAAAAAGGGAATAA
GGGCGACACGGAAATGTTGAATACTCATACTCTTCCTTTTTCAATATTATTGAAGCATTTATCAGGGTTA
TTGTCTCATGAGCGGATACATATTTGAATGTATTTAGAAAAATAAACAAATAGGGGTTCCGCGCACATTT
CCCCGAAAAGTGCCACCTGACGTC
